Addgene plasmid #250881: pK1_PLT_R1_EGFP
Purpose: EGFP expression under PLT synthetic promoter; component of BNeuAS1; p15A origin
Depositing lab: Sangram Bagh. Depositing organization: Saha Institute of Nuclear Physics. Publication: Multicellular artificial neural network-type architectures demonstrate computational problem solving. Bonnerjee D, Chakraborty S, Mukherjee B, Basu R, Paul A, Bagh S. Nat Chem Biol. 2024 Nov;20(11):1524-1534. doi: 10.1038/s41589-024-01711-4. Epub 2024 Sep 16. PubMed 39285005.
Backbone
  Vector backbone: pZ
  Vector type: Synthetic Biology
Growth in bacteria
  Bacterial resistance: Chloramphenicol, 25 μg/mL
  Growth temperature: 37°C
  Growth strain: DH5alpha
  Copy number: Low Copy
Gene/Insert
  Gene/Insert name: EGFP
  Species: Bacteria
  Insert size (bp): 736
  Promoter: PLT
  Cloning method: Restriction Enzyme; 5′ cloning site Unspecified (unknown if destroyed)
Terms and licenses: Academic/Nonprofit Terms; Industry Terms: Not Available to Industry
How to cite: pK1_PLT_R1_EGFP was a gift from Sangram Bagh (Addgene plasmid # 250881 ; http://n2t.net/addgene:250881 ; RRID:Addgene_250881)
