[The description below was written by a language model from this plasmid's Addgene catalogue record and pLannotate feature annotations shown in this document.]
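Description:
pK1_PLT_R1_EGFP is a small (about 2.8 kb) bacterial synthetic-biology plasmid built on a pZ-series backbone and designed to report the activity of a synthetic promoter, PLT, through EGFP fluorescence in E. coli. It replicates from the p15A origin, which the catalogue lists as low copy and which is compatible with ColE1-type plasmids, so it can coexist with other circuit plasmids in the same cell. Selection is by chloramphenicol, conferred by a chloramphenicol acetyltransferase gene driven by its own cat promoter and followed by the lambda t0 terminator. A short fragment annotated as RSF origin lies next to p15A. It is only a partial match, probably reflecting sequence similarity or a cloning remnant rather than a second functional origin.

The expression cassette begins with the PLT promoter. In the feature table, this region appears as two fragments of the lambda PL-derived PLtetO-1 promoter interleaved with two lac operator sites. That arrangement suggests a hybrid promoter that could be repressed by both TetR and LacI, and therefore respond to inducers such as anhydrotetracycline and IPTG, although the record does not spell out the regulatory logic. The "R1" in the name may denote a particular ribosome binding site variant, but this is not stated. Downstream lies the EGFP coding sequence, terminated by the rrnB T1 terminator.

According to the record, the plasmid is a component of BNeuAS1, one of the engineered bacterial units used in work on multicellular artificial neural network-type architectures. There, EGFP output serves as the readout of a cell's response to its chemical inputs.
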