Features (pLannotate 1.2.2; 11 found; start..end, strand, type, name):
      7..32      +  promoter       PLtetO-1 promoter (fragment): modified phage lambda PL promoter with tet operator sites (Lutz and Bujard, 1997)
     32..48      +  protein_bind   lac operator: The lac repressor binds to the lac operator to inhibit transcription in E. coli. This inhibition can be relieved by adding lactose or isopropyl-β-D-thiogalactopyranoside (IPTG). lac repressor encoded by lacI
     59..80      +  promoter       PLtetO-1 promoter (fragment): modified phage lambda PL promoter with tet operator sites (Lutz and Bujard, 1997)
     86..102     +  protein_bind   lac operator: The lac repressor binds to the lac operator to inhibit transcription in E. coli. This inhibition can be relieved by adding lactose or isopropyl-β-D-thiogalactopyranoside (IPTG). lac repressor encoded by lacI
    132..851     +  CDS            EGFP: the original enhanced GFP (Yang et al., 1996) mammalian codon-optimized
    875..961     +  terminator     rrnB T1 terminator: Escherichia coli rrnB; transcription terminator T1 from the E. coli rrnB gene
    987..1042    -  rep_origin     RSF ori (fragment): Plasmids containing the RSF 1030 origin of replication can be propagated in E. coli cells that contain additional plasmids with compatible origins.
   1130..1675    -  rep_origin     p15A ori: Plasmids containing the medium-copy-number p15A origin of replication can be propagated in E. coli cells that contain a second plasmid with the ColE1 origin.
   1789..1883    -  terminator     lambda t0 terminator: transcription terminator from phage lambda
   1904..2563    -  CDS            CmR: chloramphenicol acetyltransferase; cat; confers resistance to chloramphenicol
   2564..2666    -  promoter       cat promoter: promoter of the E. coli cat gene encoding chloramphenicol acetyltransferase
>Addgene plasmid #250881 | pK1_PLT_R1_EGFP | addgene full sequence | sequence record 500506 | Addgene NGS Result
CTCGAGTCCCTATCAGTGATAGAGATTGACATTGTGAGCGGATAACAAGATACTGAGCACATCCCTATCA
GTGATAGAGAGATAATTGTGAGCGGATAACAATTGAATTCATTAAAGAGGAGAAAGGTACCATGGTGAGC
AAGGGCGAGGAGCTGTTCACCGGGGTGGTGCCCATCCTGGTCGAGCTGGACGGCGACGTAAACGGCCACA
AGTTCAGCGTGTCCGGCGAGGGCGAGGGCGATGCCACCTACGGCAAGCTGACCCTGAAGTTCATCTGCAC
CACCGGCAAGCTGCCCGTGCCCTGGCCCACCCTCGTGACCACCCTGACCTACGGCGTGCAGTGCTTCAGC
CGCTACCCCGACCACATGAAGCAGCACGACTTCTTCAAGTCCGCCATGCCCGAAGGCTACGTCCAGGAGC
GCACCATCTTCTTCAAGGACGACGGCAACTACAAGACCCGCGCCGAGGTGAAGTTCGAGGGCGACACCCT
GGTGAACCGCATCGAGCTGAAGGGCATCGACTTCAAGGAGGACGGCAACATCCTGGGGCACAAGCTGGAG
TACAACTACAACAGCCACAACGTCTATATCATGGCCGACAAGCAGAAGAACGGCATCAAGGTGAACTTCA
AGATCCGCCACAACATCGAGGACGGCAGCGTGCAGCTCGCCGACCACTACCAGCAGAACACCCCCATCGG
CGACGGCCCCGTGCTGCTGCCCGACAACCACTACCTGAGCACCCAGTCCGCCCTGAGCAAAGACCCCAAC
GAGAAGCGCGATCACATGGTCCTGCTGGAGTTCGTGACCGCCGCCGGGATCACTCTCGGCATGGACGAGC
TGTACAAGTAAAGCGGCCGCGACTCTAGAGGCATCAAATAAAACGAAAGGCTCAGTCGAAAGACTGGGCC
TTTCGTTTTATCTGTTGTTTGTCGGTGAACGCTCTCCTGAGTAGGACAAATCCGCCGCCCTAGACCTAGG
GATATATTCCGCTTCCTCGCTCACTGACTCGCTACGCTCGGTCGTTCGACTGCGGCGAGCGGAAATGGCT
TACGAACGGGGCGGAGATTTCCTGGAAGATGCCAGGAAGATACTTAACAGGGAAGTGAGAGGGCCGCGGC
AAAGCCGTTTTTCCATAGGCTCCGCCCCCCTGACAAGCATCACGAAATCTGACGCTCAAATCAGTGGTGG
CGAAACCCGACAGGACTATAAAGATACCAGGCGTTTCCCCCTGGCGGCTCCCTCGTGCGCTCTCCTGTTC
CTGCCTTTCGGTTTACCGGTGTCATTCCGCTGTTATGGCCGCGTTTGTCTCATTCCACGCCTGACACTCA
GTTCCGGGTAGGCAGTTCGCTCCAAGCTGGACTGTATGCACGAACCCCCCGTTCAGTCCGACCGCTGCGC
CTTATCCGGTAACTATCGTCTTGAGTCCAACCCGGAAAGACATGCAAAAGCACCACTGGCAGCAGCCACT
GGTAATTGATTTAGAGGAGTTAGTCTTGAAGTCATGCGCCGGTTAAGGCTAAACTGAAAGGACAAGTTTT
GGTGACTGCGCTCCTCCAAGCCAGTTACCTCGGTTCAAAGAGTTGGTAGCTCAGAGAACCTTCGAAAAAC
CGCCCTGCAAGGCGGTTTTTTCGTTTTCAGAGCAAGAGATTACGCGCAGACCAAAACGATCTCAAGAAGA
TCATCTTATTAATCAGATAAAATATTTCTAGATTTCAGTGCAATTTATCTCTTCAAATGTAGCACCTGAA
GTCAGCCCCATACGATATAAGTTGTTACTAGTGCTTGGATTCTCACCAATAAAAAACGCCCGGCGGCAAC
CGAGCGTTCTGAACAAATCCAGATGGAGTTCTGAGGTCATTACTGGATCTATCAACAGGAGTCCAAGCGA
GCTCGATATCAAATTACGCCCCGCCCTGCCACTCATCGCAGTACTGTTGTAATTCATTAAGCATTCTGCC
GACATGGAAGCCATCACAAACGGCATGATGAACCTGAATCGCCAGCGGCATCAGCACCTTGTCGCCTTGC
GTATAATATTTGCCCATGGTGAAAACGGGGGCGAAGAAGTTGTCCATATTGGCCACGTTTAAATCAAAAC
TGGTGAAACTCACCCAGGGATTGGCTGAGACGAAAAACATATTCTCAATAAACCCTTTAGGGAAATAGGC
CAGGTTTTCACCGTAACACGCCACATCTTGCGAATATATGTGTAGAAACTGCCGGAAATCGTCGTGGTAT
TCACTCCAGAGCGATGAAAACGTTTCAGTTTGCTCATGGAAAACGGTGTAACAAGGGTGAACACTATCCC
ATATCACCAGCTCACCGTCTTTCATTGCCATACGGAATTCCGGATGAGCATTCATCAGGCGGGCAAGAAT
GTGAATAAAGGCCGGATAAAACTTGTGCTTATTTTTCTTTACGGTCTTTAAAAAGGCCGTAATATCCAGC
TGAACGGTCTGGTTATAGGTACATTGAGCAACTGACTGAAATGCCTCAAAATGTTCTTTACGATGCCATT
GGGATATATCAACGGTGGTATATCCAGTGATTTTTTTCTCCATTTTAGCTTCCTTAGCTCCTGAAAATCT
CGATAACTCAAAAAATACGCCCGGTAGTGATCTTATTTCATTATGGTGAAAGTTGGAACCTCTTACGTGC
CGATCAACGTCTCATTTTCGCCAGATATCGACGTCTAAGAAACCATTATTATCATGACATTAACCTATAA
AAATAGGCGTATCACGAGGCCCTTTCGTCTTCAC
