>Addgene plasmid #250881 | pK1_PLT_R1_EGFP | depositor partial sequence | sequence record 495043 | EGFP
GGTACCATGGTGAGCAAGGGCGAGGAGCTGTTCACCGGGGTGGTGCCCATCCTGGTCGAGCTGGACGGCG
ACGTAAACGGCCACAAGTTCAGCGTGTCCGGCGAGGGCGAGGGCGATGCCACCTACGGCAAGCTGACCCT
GAAGTTCATCTGCACCACCGGCAAGCTGCCCGTGCCCTGGCCCACCCTCGTGACCACCCTGACCTACGGC
GTGCAGTGCTTCAGCCGCTACCCCGACCACATGAAGCAGCACGACTTCTTCAAGTCCGCCATGCCCGAAG
GCTACGTCCAGGAGCGCACCATCTTCTTCAAGGACGACGGCAACTACAAGACCCGCGCCGAGGTGAAGTT
CGAGGGCGACACCCTGGTGAACCGCATCGAGCTGAAGGGCATCGACTTCAAGGAGGACGGCAACATCCTG
GGGCACAAGCTGGAGTACAACTACAACAGCCACAACGTCTATATCATGGCCGACAAGCAGAAGAACGGCA
TCAAGGTGAACTTCAAGATCCGCCACAACATCGAGGACGGCAGCGTGCAGCTCGCCGACCACTACCAGCA
GAACACCCCCATCGGCGACGGCCCCGTGCTGCTGCCCGACAACCACTACCTGAGCACCCAGTCCGCCCTG
AGCAAAGACCCCAACGAGAAGCGCGATCACATGGTCCTGCTGGAGTTCGTGACCGCCGCCGGGATCACTC
TCGGCATGGACGAGCTGTACAAGTAATGACTCTAGA
