>Addgene plasmid #250881 | pK1_PLT_R1_EGFP | depositor partial sequence | sequence record 495044 | PLT promoter
CTCGAGTCCCTATCAGTGATAGAGATTGACATTGTGAGCGGATAACAAGATACTGAGCACATCCCTATCA
GTGATAGAGAGATAATTGTGAGCGGATAACAATTGAATTC
